Addgene plasmid #132336: PV245
Purpose: CasC constitutive expression cassette for Zea mays
Depositing lab: Joshua Young. Depositing organization: Corteva Agriscience. Publication: The repurposing of type I-E CRISPR-Cascade for gene activation in plants. Young JK, Gasior SL, Jones S, Wang L, Navarro P, Vickroy B, Barrangou R. Commun Biol. 2019 Oct 18;2:383. doi: 10.1038/s42003-019-0637-6. eCollection 2019. PubMed 31646186.
Backbone
  Vector backbone: PHP17720
  Vector type: Plant Expression
Growth in bacteria
  Bacterial resistance: Kanamycin, 50 μg/mL
  Growth temperature: 37°C
  Growth strain: DH5alpha
  Copy number: High Copy
Gene/Insert
  Gene/Insert name: CasC
  Species: Streptococcus thermophilus
  Mutation: Codon optimize for expression and stability in Zea mays
  Cloning method: Gibson Cloning
Terms and licenses: Academic/Nonprofit Terms; Industry Terms: Not Available to Industry
How to cite: PV245 was a gift from Joshua Young (Addgene plasmid # 132336 ; http://n2t.net/addgene:132336 ; RRID:Addgene_132336)
