[The description below was written by a language model from this plasmid's Addgene catalogue record and pLannotate feature annotations shown in this document.]
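Description:
PV245 is a plant expression plasmid built on the PHP17720 backbone that carries a constitutive expression cassette for CasC, a subunit of the type I-E CRISPR-Cascade complex from Streptococcus thermophilus, intended for use in maize (Zea mays). The CasC coding sequence was codon optimized for expression and stability in maize and assembled into the vector by Gibson cloning. In the annotated 6,756 nt sequence, the maize polyubiquitin (Ubi) promoter, a strong constitutive promoter widely used in monocots, occupies roughly the first 2 kb. The CasC open reading frame itself is not called by the automated annotation but presumably lies in the unannotated stretch immediately downstream. No plant terminator is annotated, so the record does not identify the 3' regulatory element. A 17 nt match to the human HSF1 activation domain falls within this region; it is far too short to indicate a functional fusion and is probably a chance hit.

The rest of the plasmid is bacterial cloning backbone. It replicates in E. coli at high copy from a ColE1/pUC-type origin and is selected with kanamycin through the aph(3')-Ia gene (KanR). An f1 origin is also present, together with remnants of earlier cloning vectors: T7 and SP6 promoters, lac promoter/operator elements, and fragments of lacZα, lacI, rop, bom and a Tn903 transposition protein. No T-DNA borders or plant selectable marker are annotated.

The associated work repurposed type I-E Cascade for gene activation in plants. PV245 would therefore supply the CasC component, presumably alongside companion plasmids encoding the other Cascade subunits and the guide RNA.
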