Features (pLannotate 1.2.2; 16 found; start..end, strand, type, name):
     35..2030    +  promoter       Ubi promoter: maize polyubiquitin gene promoter
   2521..2537    +  CDS            HSF1 (fragment): C-terminal activation domain from the human heat shock transcription factor HSF1
   3479..3502    -  misc_feature   MCS (fragment): pBluescript multiple cloning site
   3535..3553    -  promoter       SP6 promoter: promoter for bacteriophage SP6 RNA polymerase
   3595..3611    -  protein_bind   lac operator: The lac repressor binds to the lac operator to inhibit transcription in E. coli. This inhibition can be relieved by adding lactose or isopropyl-β-D-thiogalactopyranoside (IPTG). lac repressor encoded by lacI
   3619..3649    -  promoter       lac promoter: promoter for the E. coli lac operon
   3664..3685    -  protein_bind   CAP binding site: CAP binding activates transcription in the presence of cAMP. E. coli catabolite activator protein
   3698..3790    -  CDS            lacI (fragment): lac repressor; lacI; The lac repressor binds to the lac operator to inhibit transcription in E. coli. This inhibition can be relieved by adding lactose or isopropyl-β-D-thiogalactopyranoside (IPTG).
   3973..4561    -  rep_origin     ori: high-copy-number ColE1/pMB1/pBR322/pUC origin of replication
   4746..5561    +  CDS            KanR: aminoglycoside phosphotransferase; aph(3')-Ia; confers resistance to kanamycin in bacteria or G418 (Geneticin®) in eukaryotes
   5702..5884    +  CDS            TRA2_ECOLX (fragment): Protein predicted: Swiss-Prot protein existence level 4. Required for transposition of transposon Tn903. From Escherichia coli.
   5882..5917    +  CDS            rop (fragment): Rop protein, which maintains plasmids at low copy number; rop
   6019..6118    +  misc_feature   bom (fragment): basis of mobility region from pBR322
   6146..6574    -  rep_origin     f1 ori (sequence partly withheld): f1 bacteriophage origin of replication; arrow indicates direction of (+) strand synthesis
   6578..6735    -  CDS            lacZα (fragment): LacZα fragment of β-galactosidase; lacZ fragment
   6738..6756    +  promoter       T7 promoter: promoter for bacteriophage T7 RNA polymerase
>Addgene plasmid #132336 | PV245 | addgene full sequence | sequence record 258471 | Addgene NGS Result
GCGAATTGGGTTACCCGGACCGAAGCTTGCATGCCTGCAGTGCAGCGTGACCCGGTCGTGCCCCTCTCTA
GAGATAATGAGCATTGCATGTCTAAGTTATAAAAAATTACCACATATTTTTTTTGTCACACTTGTTTGAA
GTGCAGTTTATCTATCTTTATACATATATTTAAACTTTACTCTACGAATAATATAATCTATAGTACTACA
ATAATATCAGTGTTTTAGAGAATCATATAAATGAACAGTTAGACATGGTCTAAAGGACAATTGAGTATTT
TGACAACAGGACTCTACAGTTTTATCTTTTTAGTGTGCATGTGTTCTCCTTTTTTTTTGCAAATAGCTTC
ACCTATATAATACTTCATCCATTTTATTAGTACATCCATTTAGGGTTTAGGGTTAATGGTTTTTATAGAC
TAATTTTTTTAGTACATCTATTTTATTCTATTTTAGCCTCTAAATTAAGAAAACTAAAACTCTATTTTAG
TTTTTTTATTTAATAATTTAGATATAAAATAGAATAAAATAAAGTGACTAAAAATTAAACAAATACCCTT
TAAGAAATTAAAAAAACTAAGGAAACATTTTTCTTGTTTCGAGTAGATAATGCCAGCCTGTTAAACGCCG
TCGACGAGTCTAACGGACACCAACCAGCGAACCAGCAGCGTCGCGTCGGGCCAAGCGAAGCAGACGGCAC
GGCATCTCTGTCGCTGCCTCTGGACCCCTCTCGAGAGTTCCGCTCCACCGTTGGACTTGCTCCGCTGTCG
GCATCCAGAAATTGCGTGGCGGAGCGGCAGACGTGAGCCGGCACGGCAGGCGGCCTCCTCCTCCTCTCAC
GGCACCGGCAGCTACGGGGGATTCCTTTCCCACCGCTCCTTCGCTTTCCCTTCCTCGCCCGCCGTAATAA
ATAGACACCCCCTCCACACCCTCTTTCCCCAACCTCGTGTTGTTCGGAGCGCACACACACACAACCAGAT
CTCCCCCAAATCCACCCGTCGGCACCTCCGCTTCAAGGTACGCCGCTCGTCCTCCCCCCCCCCCNTCTCT
ACCTTCTCTAGATCGGCGTTCCGGTCCATGCATGGTTAGGGCCCGGTAGTTCTACTTCTGTTCATGTTTG
TGTTAGATCCGTGTTTGTGTTAGATCCGTGCTGCTAGCGTTCGTACACGGATGCGACCTGTACGTCAGAC
ACGTTCTGATTGCTAACTTGCCAGTGTTTCTCTTTGGGGAATCCTGGGATGGCTCTAGCCGTTCCGCAGA
CGGGATCGATTTCATGATTTTTTTTGTTTCGTTGCATAGGGTTTGGTTTGCCCTTTTCCTTTATTTCAAT
ATATGCCGTGCACTTGTTTGTCGGGTCATCTTTTCATGCTTTTTTTTGTCTTGGTTGTGATGATGTGGTC
TGGTTGGGCGGTCGTTCTAGATCGGAGTAGAATTCTGTTTCAAACTACCTGGTGGATTTATTAATTTTGG
ATCTGTATGTGTGTGCCATACATATTCATAGTTACGAATTGAAGATGATGGATGGAAATATCGATCTAGG
ATAGGTATACATGTTGATGCGGGTTTTACTGATGCATATACAGAGATGCTTTTTGTTCGCTTGGTTGTGA
TGATGTGGTGTGGTTGGGCGGTCGTTCATTCGTTCTAGATCGGAGTAGAATACTGTTTCAAACTACCTGG
TGTATTTATTAATTTTGGAACTGTATGTGTGTGTCATACATCTTCATAGTTACGAGTTTAAGATGGATGG
AAATATCGATCTAGGATAGGTATACATGTTGATGTGGGTTTTACTGATGCATATACATGATGGCATATGC
AGCATCTATTCATATGCTCTAACCTTGAGTACCTATCTATTATAATAAACAAGTATGTTTTATAATTATT
TTGATCTTGATATACTTGGATGATGGCATATGCAGCAGCTATATGTGGATTTTTTTAGCCCTGCCTTCAT
ACGCTATTTATTTGCTTGGTACTGTTTCTTTTGTCGATGCTCACCCTGTTGTTTGGTGTTACTTCTGCAG
GTCGACTCTAGAGGATCCATGACCACCGAGCAGCGCCTCTTCCTCGACATCCACGCCATCCAGAGCCTCC
CCCCCAGCAACATGAACAGGGACGACACCGGCAGCCCCAAGACCGCCCAGTACGGCGGCGTCAGGAGGAG
CAGAGTCTCGTCCCAAGCATGGAAGAAGGCCATGAGGGAGTACTTCAACACCCACGGCGACCACTCAAAC
GTCGGCATCCGCACCAAGGAGATCGTCCGCTACGTCGCCGATAAAATAGTCGAGCTCGACAGCAGCATCA
GCATCGAGGACGCCCTCGAGAAGGCGGACAAGGTCCTCATCGCCGCCGGAATCAAGAAGAAGGGCGAGGT
CAAGGCCCTCTACTTCATGGGCGACAGCCAGGCCAAGAAGCTCGCCCAGGCCGCCTACGACAATATAACA
CATAAAAAAGAACTCCAGAAGCTCGCGAACGAGGACCCCGCCATCGACATCGCCCTCTTCGGCAGGATGG
TCGCCGAGGACCCCACCCTGAACGAGGACTCCAGCAGCCAGGTCGCCCACGCGATCAGCACCCACCCCGT
CCAGACGGAGTTCGACTTCTTCACCGCCGTCGACGACCTCGCCCCCGAGGACAACGCCGGCGCCGGCATG
CTCGGCACGGTCGAGTTCAACAGCAGCACGCTCTACAGGTACGCCAACGTCGCCATCCACGAGCTCAGCA
AGCAGCTCGGCAACAAGGAGAGCCTCGAGAACAGCCTCAGCCTCTTCATCGAGGCCTTCGCCAAGAGCCT
CCCCACCGGCAAGGTCAATACATTTGCCAATCAAACCCTCCCCCAGACCCTCATCGTCACCGTGAGGAGC
GACAGGCCCGTCAACCTCGTCTCCGCGTTCGAAGAGCCCGTCAAATCAATAGAGGGCTACGTCACCAAGA
GCATCGACAAGCTCGCCAAGGAGTTCATCAAGGTCGAGAAGTTCGTCGACAAGCCCCTCATGACCTTCTA
CGTCACCCTCCACGAGAGCGACAGCCTCAAGCAGATCGGCGAGGAGAAGGACAGCGTCAGCAAGCTCCTC
GAGGACTTCAGCGAGATGATCGCCCAGTACATCAGCCGCGCCGACCCCAAGAAGAAGCGCAAGGTCTAGT
CTTCGTAAGTTAACCTAGACTTGTCCATCTTCTGGATTGGCCAACTTAATTAATGTATGAAATAAAAGGA
TGCACACATAGTGACATGCTAATCACTATAATGTGGGCATCAAAGTTGTGTGTTATGTGTAATTACTAGT
TATCTGAATAAAAGAGAAAGAGATCATCCATATTTCTTATCCTAAATGAATGTCACGTGTCTTTATAATT
CTTTGATGAACCAGATGCATTTCATTAACCAAATCCATATACATATAAATATTAATCATATATAATTAAT
ATCAATTGGGTTAGCAAAACAAATCTAGTCTAGGTGTGTTTTGCGAATGCGGCCGCCACCGCGGTGGAGC
TCGAATTCCGGTCCGGGTCACCCAGCTTGAGTATTCTATAGTGTCACCTAAATAGCTTGGCGTAATCATG
GTCATAGCTGTTTCCTGTGTGAAATTGTTATCCGCTCACAATTCCACACAACATACGAGCCGGAAGCATA
AAGTGTAAAGCCTGGGGTGCCTAATGAGTGAGCTAACTCACATTAATTGCGTTGCGCTCACTGCCCGCTT
TCCAGTCGGGAAACCTGTCGTGCCAGCTGCATTAATGAATCGGCCAACGCGCGGGGAGAGGCGGTTTGCG
TATTGGGCGCTCTTCCGCTTCCTCGCTCACTGACTCGCTGCGCTCGGTCGTTCGGCTGCGGCGAGCGGTA
TCAGCTCACTCAAAGGCGGTAATACGGTTATCCACAGAATCAGGGGATAACGCAGGAAAGAACATGTGAG
CAAAAGGCCAGCAAAAGGCCAGGAACCGTAAAAAGGCCGCGTTGCTGGCGTTTTTCCATAGGCTCCGCCC
CCCTGACGAGCATCACAAAAATCGACGCTCAAGTCAGAGGTGGCGAAACCCGACAGGACTATAAAGATAC
CAGGCGTTTCCCCCTGGAAGCTCCCTCGTGCGCTCTCCTGTTCCGACCCTGCCGCTTACCGGATACCTGT
CCGCCTTTCTCCCTTCGGGAAGCGTGGCGCTTTCTCATAGCTCACGCTGTAGGTATCTCAGTTCGGTGTA
GGTCGTTCGCTCCAAGCTGGGCTGTGTGCACGAACCCCCCGTTCAGCCCGACCGCTGCGCCTTATCCGGT
AACTATCGTCTTGAGTCCAACCCGGTAAGACACGACTTATCGCCACTGGCAGCAGCCACTGGTAACAGGA
TTAGCAGAGCGAGGTATGTAGGCGGTGCTACAGAGTTCTTGAAGTGGTGGCCTAACTACGGCTACACTAG
AAGAACAGTATTTGGTATCTGCGCTCTGCTGAAGCCAGTTACCTTCGGAAAAAGAGTTGGTAGCTCTTGA
TCCGGCAAACAAACCACCGCTGGTAGCGGTGGTTTTTTTGTTTGCAAGCAGCAGATTACGCGCAGAAAAA
AAGGATCTCAAGAAGATCCTTTGATCTTTTCTACGGGGTCTGACGCTCAGTGGAACGAAAACTCACGTTA
AGGGATTTTGGTCATGGAGCCACGTTGTGTCTCAAAATCTCTGATGTTACATTGCACAAGATAAAAATAT
ATCATCATGAACAATAAAACTGTCTGCTTACATAAACAGTAATACAAGGGGTGTTATGAGCCATATTCAA
CGGGAAACGTCTTGCTCGAGGCCGCGATTAAATTCCAACATGGATGCTGATTTATATGGGTATAAATGGG
CTCGCGATAATGTCGGGCAATCAGGTGCGACAATCTATCGATTGTATGGGAAGCCCGATGCGCCAGAGTT
GTTTCTGAAACATGGCAAAGGTAGCGTTGCCAATGATGTTACAGATGAGATGGTCAGACTAAACTGGCTG
ACGGAATTTATGCCTCTTCCGACCATCAAGCATTTTATCCGTACTCCTGATGATGCATGGTTACTCACCA
CTGCGATCCCCGGAAAAACAGCATTCCAGGTATTAGAAGAATATCCTGATTCAGGTGAAAATATTGTTGA
TGCGCTGGCAGTGTTCCTGCGCCGGTTGCATTCGATTCCTGTTTGTAATTGTCCTTTTAACAGCGATCGC
GTATTTCGTCTCGCTCAGGCGCAATCACGAATGAATAACGGTTTGGTTGATGCGAGTGATTTTGATGACG
AGCGTAATGGCTGGCCTGTTGAACAAGTCTGGAAAGAAATGCATAAACTTTTGCCATTCTCACCGGATTC
AGTCGTCACTCATGGTGATTTCTCACTTGATAACCTTATTTTTGACGAGGGGAAATTAATAGGTTGTATT
GATGTTGGACGAGTCGGAATCGCAGACCGATACCAGGATCTTGCCATCCTATGGAACTGCCTCGGTGAGT
TTTCTCCTTCATTACAGAAACGGCTTTTTCAGAAATATGGTATTGATAATCCTGATATGAATAAATTGCA
GTTTCATTTGATGCTCGATGAGTTTTTCTAATCAGAATTGGTTAATTGGTTGTAACACTGGCAGAGCATT
ACGCTGACTTGACGGGACGGCGGCTTTGTTGAATAAATCGAACTTTTGCTGAGTTGAAGGATCAGATCAC
GCATCTTCCCGACAACGCAGACCGTTCCGTGGCAAAGCAAAAGTTCAAAATCACCAACTGGTCCACCTAC
AACAAAGCTCTCATCAACCGTGGCTCCCTCACTTTCTGGCTGGATGATGGGGCGATTCAGGCCTGGTATG
AGTCAGCAACACCTTCTTCACGAGCCATGACATTAACCTATAAAAATAGGCGTATCACGAGGCCCTTTCG
TCTCGCGCGTTTCGGTGATGACGGTGAAAACCTCTGACACATGCAGCTCCCGGAGACGGTCACAGCTTGT
CTGTAAGCGGATGCCGGGAGCAGACAAGCCCGTCAGGGCGCGTCAGCGGGTGTTGGCGGGTGTCGGGGCT
GGCTTAACTATGCGGCATCAGAGCAGATTGTACTGAGAGTGCACCATATGCGGTGTGAAATACCGCACAG
ATGCGTAAGGAGAAAATACCGCATCAGGAAATTGTAAGCGTTAATATTTTGTTAAAATTCGCGTTAAATT
TTTGTTAAATCAGCTCATTTTTTAACCAATAGGCCGAAATCGGCAAAATCCCTTATAAATCAAAAGAATA
GACCGAGATAGGGT
[37 nt withheld, positions 6245-6281]
AAAGAACGTGGACTCCAACGTCAAAGG
[49 nt withheld, positions 6309-6357]
T
[91 nt withheld, positions 6359-6449]
G
[124 nt withheld, positions 6451-6574]
CCATTCGCCATTCAGGCTGCGCAACTGTTGGGAAGGGCGATCGGTGCGGGCCTCTTCGCTATTACGCCAG
CTGGCGAAAGGGGGATGTGCTGCAAGGCGATTAAGTTGGGTAACGCCAGGGTTTTCCCAGTCACGACGTT
GTAAAACGACGGCCAGTGAATTGTAATACGACTCACTATAGG
